Addgene plasmid #108588: PKAcs-G12X-GFP
Purpose: Expresses PKAcs-GFP fusion in mammalian cells with flexible linker
Depositing lab: Robert Hughes. Depositing organization: East Carolina University. Publication: protaTETHER - a method for the incorporation of variable linkers in protein fusions reveals impacts of linker flexibility in a PKAc-GFP fusion protein. Norris JL, Hughes RM. FEBS Open Bio. 2018 Apr 25;8(6):1029-1042. doi: 10.1002/2211-5463.12414. eCollection 2018 Jun. PubMed 29928581.
Backbone
  Vector backbone: phCMV-GFP
  Backbone manufacturer: Genlantis
  Backbone size w/o insert (bp): 3909
  Total vector size (bp): 4962
  Vector type: Mammalian Expression
Growth in bacteria
  Bacterial resistance: Kanamycin, 50 μg/mL
  Growth temperature: 37°C
  Growth strain: DH5alpha
  Copy number: High Copy
Gene/Insert
  Gene/Insert name: protein kinase A, catalytic subunit
  Species: H. sapiens (human)
  Insert size (bp): 1053
  Mutation: H87Q and W196R
  Tag / fusion protein: GFP (C terminal on insert)
Resource information
  A portion of this plasmid was derived from a plasmid made by: PKA catalytic subunit was a gift from Susan Taylor.
Terms and licenses: Academic/Nonprofit Terms; Industry Terms: Not Available to Industry
How to cite: PKAcs-G12X-GFP was a gift from Robert Hughes (Addgene plasmid # 108588 ; http://n2t.net/addgene:108588 ; RRID:Addgene_108588)
