[The description below was written by a language model from this plasmid's Addgene catalogue record and pLannotate feature annotations shown in this document.]
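Description:
PKAcs-G12X-GFP is a mammalian expression plasmid built on the phCMV-GFP backbone that produces the catalytic subunit of protein kinase A fused at its C terminus to GFP through a flexible linker. Expression is driven by the human cytomegalovirus immediate early enhancer and promoter, followed by a modified CMV intron A that typically improves transcript processing. The 1,053 bp kinase coding sequence comes next and carries the H87Q and W196R substitutions. Between the kinase and the green fluorescent protein (an Aequorea victoria derivative) lies a short 36 bp stretch that the automated annotation labels as two chicken β-actin promoter fragments. Given its position and size, this is most plausibly the repetitive glycine-rich linker implied by the construct name rather than a functional promoter. An SV40 polyadenylation signal terminates the transcript.

The plasmid replicates in E. coli from a high-copy ColE1/pUC-type origin and also carries an f1 origin. A single NeoR/KanR gene sits behind tandem bacterial (AmpR) and SV40 early promoters and is followed by an HSV TK polyadenylation signal. It confers kanamycin resistance in bacteria and could allow G418 selection in mammalian cells.

Two discrepancies are worth noting. The catalogue lists the insert as human, whereas the annotation matches the coding sequence to mouse Prkaca. The catalogue also gives a total size of 4,962 bp, while the sequenced record is 6,036 nt.

The construct belongs to a study of how linker flexibility affects the behaviour of a PKAc-GFP fusion. It serves as the flexible-linker variant for expressing and visualising the fusion in mammalian cells.
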