Features (pLannotate 1.2.2; 18 found; start..end, strand, type, name):
      1..363     +  enhancer       CMV enhancer: human cytomegalovirus immediate early enhancer
    364..567     +  promoter       CMV promoter: human cytomegalovirus (CMV) immediate early promoter
    703..812     +  intron         CMV intron: modified intron A from human cytomegalovirus (CMV)
    842..1894    +  CDS            Prkaca: KAPCA_MOUSE - Also known as Pkaca. Experimental evidence at protein level: Swiss-Prot protein existence level 1. [Isoform 2]: Phosphorylates and activates ABL1 in sperm flagellum to promote spermatozoa capacitation. From Mus musculus (Mouse).
   1895..1912    +  promoter       chicken β-actin promoter (fragment): contains a 21-bp deletion relative to the standard chicken β-actin promoter
   1913..1930    +  promoter       chicken β-actin promoter (fragment): contains a 21-bp deletion relative to the standard chicken β-actin promoter
   1931..2629    +  CDS            sg25: sg25 is a basic (constitutively fluorescent) green fluorescent protein published in 1997, derived from Aequorea victoria.
   2650..2686    +  misc_feature   MCS (fragment): multiple cloning site
   2718..2801    +  CDS            large T antigen (fragment): large T antigen from SV40 (simian virus 40)
   2824..2945    +  polyA_signal   SV40 poly(A) signal: SV40 polyadenylation signal
   2979..3407    -  rep_origin     f1 ori (sequence partly withheld): f1 bacteriophage origin of replication; arrow indicates direction of (+) strand synthesis
   3434..3538    +  promoter       AmpR promoter: bla
   3540..3897    +  promoter       SV40 promoter: SV40 enhancer and early promoter
   3932..4726    +  CDS            NeoR/KanR: aminoglycoside phosphotransferase from Tn5; aph(3')-II (or nptII); confers resistance to neomycin, kanamycin, and G418 (Geneticin®)
   4747..4899    +  CDS            ble (fragment): BLE_KLEPN - Experimental evidence at protein level: Swiss-Prot protein existence level 1. Binding protein with a strong affinity to the bleomycin family of antibiotics. Binds to CL990; an antimitotic-antibiotic compound. From Klebsiella pneumoniae.
   4958..5005    +  polyA_signal   HSV TK poly(A) signal: herpes simplex virus thymidine kinase polyadenylation signal (Cole and Stacy, 1985)
   5096..5112    -  polyA_signal   bGH poly(A) signal (fragment): bovine growth hormone polyadenylation signal
   5334..5922    +  rep_origin     ori: high-copy-number ColE1/pMB1/pBR322/pUC origin of replication
>Addgene plasmid #108588 | PKAcs-G12X-GFP | addgene full sequence | sequence record 225610 | Addgene NGS Result
TAGTTATTAATAGTAATCAATTACGGGGTCATTAGTTCATAGCCCATATATGGAGTTCCGCGTTACATAA
CTTACGGTAAATGGCCCGCCTGGCTGACCGCCCAACGACCCCCGCCCATTGACGTCAATAATGACGTATG
TTCCCATAGTAACGCCAATAGGGACTTTCCATTGACGTCAATGGGTGGAGTATTTACGGTAAACTGCCCA
CTTGGCAGTACATCAAGTGTATCATATGCCAAGTACGCCCCCTATTGACGTCAATGACGGTAAATGGCCC
GCCTGGCATTATGCCCAGTACATGACCTTATGGGACTTTCCTACTTGGCAGTACATCTAGTATTAGTCAT
CGCTATTACCATGGTGATGCGGTTTTGGCAGTACATCAATGGGCGTGGATAGCGGTTTGACTCACGGGGA
TTTCCAAGTCTCCACCCCATTGACGTCAATGGGAGTTTGTTTTGGCACCAAAATCAACGGGACTTTCCAA
AATGTCGTAACAACTCCGCCCCATTGACGCAAATGGGCGGTAGGCGTGTACGGTGGGAGGTCTATATAAG
CAGAGCTCGTTTAGTGAACCGTCAGATCGCCTGGAGACGCCATCCACGCTGTTTTGACCTCCATAGAAGA
CACCGGGACCGATCCAGCCTCCGCGGCCGGGAACGGTGCATTGGAACGCGGATTCCCCGTGCCAAGAGTG
ACGTAAGTACCGCCTATAGACTCTATAGGCACACCCCTTTGGCTCTTATGCATGAATTAATACGACTCAC
TATAGGGAGACAGACTGTTCCTTTCCTGGGTCTTTTCTGCAGGCACCGTCGTCGACTTAACAGATCTCGA
GATGGGCAACGCCGCCGCCGCCAAGAAGGGCAGCGAGCAGGAGAGCGTGAAAGAGTTCCTAGCCAAAGCC
AAGGAAGATTTCCTGAAAAAATGGGAGACCCCTTCTCAGAATACAGCCCAGTTGGATCAGTTTGATAGAA
TCAAGACCCTTGGCACCGGCTCCTTTGGGCGAGTGATGCTGGTGAAGCACAAGGAGAGTGGGAACCACTA
CGCCATGAAGATCTTAGACAAGCAGAAGGTGGTGAAGCTAAAGCAGATCGAGCAGACTCTGAATGAGAAG
CGCATCCTGCAGGCCGTCAACTTCCCGTTCCTGGTCAAACTTGAATTCTCCTTCAAGGACAACTCAAACC
TGTACATGGTCATGGAGTATGTAGCTGGTGGCGAGATGTTCTCCCACCTACGGCGGATTGGAAGGTTCAG
CGAGCCCCATGCCCGTTTCTACGCGGCGCAGATCGTCCTGACCTTTGAGTATCTGCACTCCCTGGACCTC
ATCTACCGGGACCTGAAGCCCGAGAATCTTCTCATCGACCAGCAGGGCTATATTCAGGTGACAGACTTCG
GTTTTGCCAAGCGTGTGAAAGGCCGTACTCGGACCTTGTGTGGGACCCCTGAGTACTTGGCCCCCGAGAT
TATCCTGAGCAAAGGCTACAACAAGGCTGTGGACTGGTGGGCTCTCGGAGTCCTCATCTACGAGATGGCT
GCTGGTTACCCACCCTTCTTCGCTGACCAGCCTATCCAGATCTATGAGAAAATCGTCTCTGGGAAGGTGC
GGTTCCCATCCCACTTCAGCTCTGACTTGAAGGACCTGCTGCGGAACCTTCTGCAAGTGGATCTCACCAA
GCGCTTTGGGAACCTCAAGAACGGGGTCAATGACATCAAGAACCACAAGTGGTTTGCCACGACTGACTGG
ATTGCCATCTATCAGAGAAAGGTGGAAGCTCCCTTCATACCAAAGTTTAAAGGCCCTGGGGACACGAGTA
ACTTTGACGACTATGAGGAGGAAGAGATCCGGGTCTCCATCAATGAGAAGTGTGGCAAGGAGTTTACTGA
GTTTGGCGGCGGCGGCGGCGGCGGCGGCGGCGGCGGCGGCATGGCTAGCAAAGGAGAAGAACTCTTCACT
GGAGTTGTCCCAATTCTTGTTGAATTAGATGGTGATGTTAACGGCCACAAGTTCTCTGTCAGTGGAGAGG
GTGAAGGTGATGCAACATACGGAAAACTTACCCTGAAGTTCATCTGCACTACTGGCAAACTGCCTGTTCC
ATGGCCAACACTAGTCACTACTCTGTGCTATGGTGTTCAATGCTTTTCAAGATACCCGGATCATATGAAA
CGGCATGACTTTTTCAAGAGTGCCATGCCCGAAGGTTATGTACAGGAAAGGACCATCTTCTTCAAAGATG
ACGGCAACTACAAGACACGTGCTGAAGTCAAGTTTGAAGGTGATACCCTTGTTAATAGAATCGAGTTAAA
AGGTATTGACTTCAAGGAAGATGGCAACATTCTGGGACACAAATTGGAATACAACTATAACTCACACAAT
GTATACATCATGGCAGACAAACAAAAGAATGGAATCAAAGTGAACTTCAAGACCCGCCACAACATTGAAG
ATGGAAGCGTTCAACTAGCAGACCATTATCAACAAAATACTCCAATTGGCGATGGCCCTGTCCTTTTACC
AGACAACCATTACCTGTCCACACAATCTGCCCTTTCGAAAGATCCCAACGAAAAGAGAGACCACATGGTC
CTTCTTGAGTTTGTAACAGCTGCTGGGATTACACATGGCAGGATGAACTGTACAACTGAGAATTCTGCAG
TCGACGGTACCGCGGGCCCGGGATCCACCGGGTACAAGTAAAGCGGCCGCGACTCTAGATCATAATCAGC
CATACCACATTTGTAGAGGTTTTACTTGCTTTAAAAAACCTCCCACACCTCCCCCTGAACCTGAAACATA
AAATGAATGCAATTGTTGTTGTTAACTTGTTTATTGCAGCTTATAATGGTTACAAATAAAGCAATAGCAT
CACAAATTTCACAAATAAAGCATTTTTTTCACTGCATTCTAGTTGTGGTTTGTCCAAACTCATCAATGTA
TCTTAAGGCGTAAATTGTAAGCGTTAATATTTTGTTAAAATTCGCGTTAAATTTTTGTTAAATCAGCTCA
TTTTTTAACCAATAGGCCGAAATCGGCAAAATCCCTTATAAATCAAAAGAATAGACCGAGATAGGGT
[37 nt withheld, positions 3078-3114]
AAAGAACGTGGACTCCAACGTCAAAGG
[49 nt withheld, positions 3142-3190]
T
[91 nt withheld, positions 3192-3282]
G
[124 nt withheld, positions 3284-3407]
CAGGTGGCACTTTTCGGGGAAATGTGCGCGGAACCCCTATTTGTTTATTTTTCTAAATACATTCAAATAT
GTATCCGCTCATGAGACAATAACCCTGATAAATGCTTCAATAATATTGAAAAAGGAAGAGTCCTGAGGCG
GAAAGAACCAGCTGTGGAATGTGTGTCAGTTAGGGTGTGGAAAGTCCCCAGGCTCCCCAGCAGGCAGAAG
TATGCAAAGCATGCATCTCAATTAGTCAGCAACCAGGTGTGGAAAGTCCCCAGGCTCCCCAGCAGGCAGA
AGTATGCAAAGCATGCATCTCAATTAGTCAGCAACCATAGTCCCGCCCCTAACTCCGCCCATCCCGCCCC
TAACTCCGCCCAGTTCCGCCCATTCTCCGCCCCATGGCTGACTAATTTTTTTTATTTATGCAGAGGCCGA
GGCCGCCTCGGCCTCTGAGCTATTCCAGAAGTAGTGAGGAGGCTTTTTTGGAGGCCTAGGCTTTTGCAAA
GATCGATCAAGAGACAGGATGAGGATCGTTTCGCATGATTGAACAAGATGGATTGCACGCAGGTTCTCCG
GCCGCTTGGGTGGAGAGGCTATTCGGCTATGACTGGGCACAACAGACAATCGGCTGCTCTGATGCCGCCG
TGTTCCGGCTGTCAGCGCAGGGGCGCCCGGTTCTTTTTGTCAAGACCGACCTGTCCGGTGCCCTGAATGA
ACTGCAAGACGAGGCAGCGCGGCTATCGTGGCTGGCCACGACGGGCGTTCCTTGCGCAGCTGTGCTCGAC
GTTGTCACTGAAGCGGGAAGGGACTGGCTGCTATTGGGCGAAGTGCCGGGGCAGGATCTCCTGTCATCTC
ACCTTGCTCCTGCCGAGAAAGTATCCATCATGGCTGATGCAATGCGGCGGCTGCATACGCTTGATCCGGC
TACCTGCCCATTCGACCACCAAGCGAAACATCGCATCGAGCGAGCACGTACTCGGATGGAAGCCGGTCTT
GTCGATCAGGATGATCTGGACGAAGAGCATCAGGGGCTCGCGCCAGCCGAACTGTTCGCCAGGCTCAAGG
CGAGCATGCCCGACGGCGAGGATCTCGTCGTGACCCATGGCGATGCCTGCTTGCCGAATATCATGGTGGA
AAATGGCCGCTTTTCTGGATTCATCGACTGTGGCCGGCTGGGTGTGGCGGACCGCTATCAGGACATAGCG
TTGGCTACCCGTGATATTGCTGAAGAGCTTGGCGGCGAATGGGCTGACCGCTTCCTCGTGCTTTACGGTA
TCGCCGCTCCCGATTCGCAGCGCATCGCCTTCTATCGCCTTCTTGACGAGTTCTTCTGAGCGGGACTCTG
GGGTTCGAAATGACCGACCAAGCGACGCCCAACCTGCCATCACGAGATTTCGATTCCACCGCCGCCTTCT
ATGAAAGGTTGGGCTTCGGAATCGTTTTCCGGGACGCCGGCTGGATGATCCTCCAGCGCGGGGATCTCAT
GCTGGAGTTCTTCGCCCACCCTAGGGGGAGGCTAACTGAAACACGGAAGGAGACAATACCGGAAGGAACC
CGCGCTATGACGGCAATAAAAAGACAGAATAAAACGCACGGTGTTGGGTCGTTTGTTCATAAACGCGGGG
TTCGGTCCCAGGGCTGGCACTCTGTCGATACCCCACCGAGACCCCATTGGGGCCAATACGCCCGCGTTTC
TTCCTTTTCCCCACCCCACCCCCCAAGTTCGGGTGAAGGCCCAGGGCTCGCAGCCAACGTCGGGGCGGCA
GGCCCTGCCATAGCCTCAGGTTACTCATATATACTTTAGATTGATTTAAAACTTCATTTTTAATTTAAAA
GGATCTAGGTGAAGATCCTTTTTGATAATCTCATGACCAAAATCCCTTAACGTGAGTTTTCGTTCCACTG
AGCGTCAGACCCCGTAGAAAAGATCAAAGGATCTTCTTGAGATCCTTTTTTTCTGCGCGTAATCTGCTGC
TTGCAAACAAAAAAACCACCGCTACCAGCGGTGGTTTGTTTGCCGGATCAAGAGCTACCAACTCTTTTTC
CGAAGGTAACTGGCTTCAGCAGAGCGCAGATACCAAATACTGTTCTTCTAGTGTAGCCGTAGTTAGGCCA
CCACTTCAAGAACTCTGTAGCACCGCCTACATACCTCGCTCTGCTAATCCTGTTACCAGTGGCTGCTGCC
AGTGGCGATAAGTCGTGTCTTACCGGGTTGGACTCAAGACGATAGTTACCGGATAAGGCGCAGCGGTCGG
GCTGAACGGGGGGTTCGTGCACACAGCCCAGCTTGGAGCGAACGACCTACACCGAACTGAGATACCTACA
GCGTGAGCTATGAGAAAGCGCCACGCTTCCCGAAGGGAGAAAGGCGGACAGGTATCCGGTAAGCGGCAGG
GTCGGAACAGGAGAGCGCACGAGGGAGCTTCCAGGGGGAAACGCCTGGTATCTTTATAGTCCTGTCGGGT
TTCGCCACCTCTGACTTGAGCGTCGATTTTTGTGATGCTCGTCAGGGGGGCGGAGCCTATGGAAAAACGC
CAGCAACGCGGCCTTTTTACGGTTCCTGGCCTTTTGCTGGCCTTTTGCTCACATGTTCTTTCCTGCGTTA
TCCCCTGATTCTGTGGATAACCGTATTACCGCCATGCAT
