>Addgene plasmid #108588 | PKAcs-G12X-GFP | depositor partial sequence | sequence record 205291 | PKAc-G12X-GFP
ATGGGCAACGCCGCCGCCGCCAAGAAGGGCAGCGAGCAGGAGAGCGTGAAAGAGTTCCTAGCCAAAGCCA
AGGAAGATTTCCTGAAAAAATGGGAGACCCCTTCTCAGAATACAGCCCAGTTGGATCAGTTTGATAGAAT
CAAGACCCTTGGCACCGGCTCCTTTGGGCGAGTGATGCTGGTGAAGCACAAGGAGAGTGGGAACCACTAC
GCCATGAAGATCTTAGACAAGCAGAAGGTGGTGAAGCTAAAGCAGATCGAGCAGACTCTGAATGAGAAGC
GCATCCTGCAGGCCGTCAACTTCCCGTTCCTGGTCAAACTTGAATTCTCCTTCAAGGACAACTCAAACCT
GTACATGGTCATGGAGTATGTAGCTGGTGGCGAGATGTTCTCCCACCTACGGCGGATTGGAAGGTTCAGC
GAGCCCCATGCCCGTTTCTACGCGGCGCAGATCGTCCTGACCTTTGAGTATCTGCACTCCCTGGACCTCA
TCTACCGGGACCTGAAGCCCGAGAATCTTCTCATCGACCAGCAGGGCTATATTCAGGTGACAGACTTCGG
TTTTGCCAAGCGTGTGAAAGGCCGTACTCGGACCTTGTGTGGGACCCCTGAGTACTTGGCCCCCGAGATT
ATCCTGAGCAAAGGCTACAACAAGGCTGTGGACTGGTGGGCTCTCGGAGTCCTCATCTACGAGATGGCTG
CTGGTTACCCACCCTTCTTCGCTGACCAGCCTATCCAGATCTATGAGAAAATCGTCTCTGGGAAGGTGCG
GTTCCCATCCCACTTCAGCTCTGACTTGAAGGACCTGCTGCGGAACCTTCTGCAAGTGGATCTCACCAAG
CGCTTTGGGAACCTCAAGAACGGGGTCAATGACATCAAGAACCACAAGTGGTTTGCCACGACTGACTGGA
TTGCCATCTATCAGAGAAAGGTGGAAGCTCCCTTCATACCAAAGTTTAAAGGCCCTGGGGACACGAGTAA
CTTTGACGACTATGAGGAGGAAGAGATCCGGGTCTCCATCAATGAGAAGTGTGGCAAGGAGTTTACTGAG
TTTGGCGGCGGCGGCGGCGGCGGCGGCGGCGGCGGCGGCATGGCTAGCAAAGGAGAAGAACTCTTCACTG
GAGTTGTCCCAATTCTTGTTGAATTAGATGGTGATGTTAACGGCCACAAGTTCTCTGTCAGTGGAGAGGG
TGAAGGTGATGCAACATACGGAAAACTTACCCTGAAGTTCATCTGCACTACTGGCAAACTGCCTGTTCCA
TGGCCAACACTAGTCACTACTCTGTGCTATGGTGTTCAATGCTTTTCAAGATACCCGGATCATATGAAAC
GGCATGACTTTTTCAAGAGTGCCATGCCCGAAGGTTATGTACAGGAAAGGACCATCTTCTTCAAAGATGA
CGGCAACTACAAGACACGTGCTGAAGTCAAGTTTGAAGGTGATACCCTTGTTAATAGAATCGAGTTAAAA
GGTATTGACTTCAAGGAAGATGGCAACATTCTGGGACACAAATTGGAATACAACTATAACTCACACAATG
TATACATCATGGCAGACAAACAAAAGAATGGAATCAAAGTGAACTTCAAGACCCGCCACAACATTGAAGA
TGGAAGCGTTCAACTAGCAGACCATTATCAACAAAATACTCCAATTGGCGATGGCCCTGTCCTTTTACCA
GACAACCATTACCTGTCCACACAATCTGCCCTTTCGAAAGATCCCAACGAAAAGAGAGACCACATGGTCC
TTCTTGAGTTTGTAACAGCTGCTGGGATTACACATGGCAGGATGAACTGTACAACTGAGAATTCTGCAGT
CGACGGTACCGCGGGCCCGGGATCCACCGGGTACAAG
